>Addgene plasmid #213379 | SSTR4-DuET | addgene full sequence | sequence record 430891 | Addgene NGS Result
CTCATCATTGGAAAACGTTCTTCGGGGCGAAAACTCTCAAGGATCTTACCGCTGTTGAGATCCAGTTCGA
TGTAACCCACTCGTGCACCCAACTGATCTTCAGCATCTTTTACTTTCACCAGCGTTTCTGGGTGAGCAAA
AACAGGAAGGCAAAATGCCGCAAAAAAGGGAATAAGGGCGACACGGAAATGTTGAATACTCATACTCTTC
CTTTTTCAATATTATTGAAGCATTTATCAGGGTTATTGTCTCATGAGCGGATACATATTTGAATGTATTT
AGAAAAATAAACAAATAGGGGTTCCGCGCACATTTCCCCGAAAAGTGCCACCTGACGTCGACGGATCGGG
AGATCTCCCGATCCCCTATGGTGCACTCTCAGTACAATCTGCTCTGATGCCGCATAGTTAAGCCAGTATC
TGCTCCCTGCTTGTGTGTTGGAGGTCGCTGAGTAGTGCGCGAGCAAAATTTAAGCTACAACAAGGCAAGG
CTTGACCGACATTTGCATGAAGAATCTGCTTAGGGTTAGGCGTTTTGCGCTGCTTCGCGATGTACGGGCC
AGATATACGCGTTGACATTGATTATTGACTAGTTATTAATAGTAATCAATTACGGGGTCATTAGTTCATA
GCCCATATATGGAGTTCCGCGTTACATAACTTACGGTAAATGGCCCGCCTGGCTGACCGCCCAACGACCC
CCGCCCATTGACGTCAATAATGACGTATGTTCCCATAGTAACGCCAATAGGGACTTTCCATTGACGTCAA
TGGGTGGAGTATTTACGGTAAACTGCCCACTTGGCAGTACATCAAGTGTATCATATGCCAAGTACGCCCC
CTATTGACGTCAATGACGGTAAATGGCCCGCCTGGCATTATGCCCAGTACATGACCTTATGGGACTTTCC
TACTTGGCAGTACATCTACGTATTAGTCATCGCTATTACCATGGTGATGCGGTTTTGGCAGTACATCAAT
GGGCGTGGATAGCGGTTTGACTCACGGGGATTTCCAAGTCTCCACCCCATTGACGTCAATGGGAGTTTGT
TTTGGCACCAAAATCAACGGGACTTTCCAAAATGTCGTAACAACTCCGCCCCATTGACGCAAATGGGCGG
TAGGCGTGTACGGTGGGAGGTCTATATAAGCAGAGCTCTCTGGCTAACTAGAGAACCCACTGCTTACTGG
CTTATCGAAATTAATACGACTCACTATAGGGAGACCCAAGCTGGCTAGCGTTTAAACTTAAGCTTAGCGG
CCGCGCCACCATGAAGACGATCATCGCCCTGAGCTACATCTTCTGCCTGGTATTCGCCGACTACAAGGAC
GATGATGACGCCAGCATCGATATGTCAGCTCCTTCCACCTTGCCTCCTGGGGGCGAAGAAGGCCTGGGCA
CCGCTTGGCCCAGTGCAGCAAACGCTTCTTCTGCCCCCGCAGAAGCGGAAGAGGCCGTTGCAGGACCAGG
GGATGCCAGAGCTGCTGGCATGGTTGCAATCCAGTGCATTTACGCCCTGGTGTGTCTGGTCGGACTCGTC
GGCAATGCATTGGTTATCTTCGTGATTTTGAGGTACGCTAAAATGAAGACAGCGACAAATATATATCTTT
TGAATCTGGCTGTGGCCGACGAGCTGTTCATGCTGAGTGTGCCATTTGTCGCCTCATCAGCCGCTCTCCG
ACACTGGCCCTTCGGGAGCGTGCTGTGCCGAGCCGTGCTGTCCGTGGACGGGCTCAATATGTTCACCAGC
GTTTTTTGCCTGACCGTGTTGAGCGTCGACAGATACGTTGCCGTGGTGCATCCTTTGCGGGCGGCTACAT
ACAGGCGCCCATCAGTTGCCAAGCTGATTAATCTGGGCGTGTGGTTGGCGAGTCTGCTGGTTACACTGCC
AATCGCTATCTTTGCGGATACCCGACCTGCCCGCGGCGGTCAGGCCGTAGCCTGCAATCTCCAGTGGCCA
CATCCTGCTTGGTCTGCTGTGTTCGTCGTCTACACCTTTCTTCTCGGTTTCCTGTTGCCCGTGCTGGCCA
TCGGCTTGTGCTACCTCTTGATAGTGGGCAAGATGAGGGCGGTGGCTCTGCGAGCCGGTTGGCAGCAGCG
ACGACGCAGCGAGAAGAAGATAACTCGCCTTGTTTTGATGGTAGTCGTTGTGTTCGTACTTTGCTGGATG
CCCTTCTATGTCGTGCAGCTGCTCAACTTGTTTGTGACTAGCCTCGACGCCACCGTGAACCACGTCTCTC
TGATCCTCAGTTACGCAAATAGCTGCGCCAACCCAATACTGTACGGGTTCCTCTCTGATAATTTCCGCAG
ATTTTTCCAGAGAGTGTTGTGTCTGCGATGTTGCCTGCTGGAGGGAGCGGGGGGAGCCGAAGAAGAGCCG
CTCGACTATTACGCAACTGCCCTGAAGAGCAAGGGAGGCGCGGGCTGTATGTGCCCTCCACTGCCCTGTC
AGCAAGAAGCGCTTCAGCCCGAACCAGGAAGAAAGCGCATTCCCCTTACCAGAACCACAACCTTTATCGA
TACCGGTGGACGCACCGGTGAATTCGATGAGGCCAGCACCACCGTGTCTAAGACCGAGACTTCTCAGGTG
GCCCCTGCCTAATCTAGAGGGCCCGTTTAAACCCGCTGATCAGCCTCGACTGTGCCTTCTAGTTGCCAGC
CATCTGTTGTTTGCCCCTCCCCCGTGCCTTCCTTGACCCTGGAAGGTGCCACTCCCACTGTCCTTTCCTA
ATAAAATGAGGAAATTGCATCGCATTGTCTGAGTAGGTGTCATTCTATTCTGGGGGGTGGGGTGGGGCAG
GACAGCAAGGGGGAGGATTGGGAAGACAATAGCAGGCATGCTGGGGATGCGGTGGGCTCTATGGCTTCTG
AGGCGGAAAGAACCAGCTGGGGCTCTAGGGGGTATCCCC
[124 nt withheld, positions 2910-3033]
C
[91 nt withheld, positions 3035-3125]
A
[49 nt withheld, positions 3127-3175]
CCTTTGACGTTGGAGTCCACGTTCTTT
[37 nt withheld, positions 3203-3239]
ACCCTATCTCGGTCTATTCTTTTGATTTATAAGGGATTTTGCCGATTTCGGCCTATTGGTTAAAAAATGA
GCTGATTTAACAAAAATTTAACGCGAATTAATTCTGTGGAATGTGTGTCAGTTAGGGTGTGGAAAGTCCC
CAGGCTCCCCAGCAGGCAGAAGTATGCAAAGCATGCATCTCAATTAGTCAGCAACCAGGTGTGGAAAGTC
CCCAGGCTCCCCAGCAGGCAGAAGTATGCAAAGCATGCATCTCAATTAGTCAGCAACCATAGTCCCGCCC
CTAACTCCGCCCATCCCGCCCCTAACTCCGCCCAGTTCCGCCCATTCTCCGCCCCATGGCTGACTAATTT
TTTTTATTTATGCAGAGGCCGAGGCCGCCTCTGCCTCTGAGCTATTCCAGAAGTAGTGAGGAGGCTTTTT
TGGAGGCCTAGGCTTTTGCAAAAAGCTCCCGGGAGCTTGTATATCCATTTTCGGATCTGATCAAGAGACA
GGATGAGGATCGTTTCGCATGATTGAACAAGATGGATTGCACGCAGGTTCTCCGGCCGCTTGGGTGGAGA
GGCTATTCGGCTATGACTGGGCACAACAGACAATCGGCTGCTCTGATGCCGCCGTGTTCCGGCTGTCAGC
GCAGGGGCGCCCGGTTCTTTTTGTCAAGACCGACCTGTCCGGTGCCCTGAATGAACTGCAGGACGAGGCA
GCGCGGCTATCGTGGCTGGCCACGACGGGCGTTCCTTGCGCAGCTGTGCTCGACGTTGTCACTGAAGCGG
GAAGGGACTGGCTGCTATTGGGCGAAGTGCCGGGGCAGGATCTCCTGTCATCTCACCTTGCTCCTGCCGA
GAAAGTATCCATCATGGCTGATGCAATGCGGCGGCTGCATACGCTTGATCCGGCTACCTGCCCATTCGAC
CACCAAGCGAAACATCGCATCGAGCGAGCACGTACTCGGATGGAAGCCGGTCTTGTCGATCAGGATGATC
TGGACGAAGAGCATCAGGGGCTCGCGCCAGCCGAACTGTTCGCCAGGCTCAAGGCGCGCATGCCCGACGG
CGAGGATCTCGTCGTGACCCATGGCGATGCCTGCTTGCCGAATATCATGGTGGAAAATGGCCGCTTTTCT
GGATTCATCGACTGTGGCCGGCTGGGTGTGGCGGACCGCTATCAGGACATAGCGTTGGCTACCCGTGATA
TTGCTGAAGAGCTTGGCGGCGAATGGGCTGACCGCTTCCTCGTGCTTTACGGTATCGCCGCTCCCGATTC
GCAGCGCATCGCCTTCTATCGCCTTCTTGACGAGTTCTTCTGAGCGGGACTCTGGGGTTCGAAATGACCG
ACCAAGCGACGCCCAACCTGCCATCACGAGATTTCGATTCCACCGCCGCCTTCTATGAAAGGTTGGGCTT
CGGAATCGTTTTCCGGGACGCCGGCTGGATGATCCTCCAGCGCGGGGATCTCATGCTGGAGTTCTTCGCC
CACCCCAACTTGTTTATTGCAGCTTATAATGGTTACAAATAAAGCAATAGCATCACAAATTTCACAAATA
AAGCATTTTTTTCACTGCATTCTAGTTGTGGTTTGTCCAAACTCATCAATGTATCTTATCATGTCTGTAT
ACCGTCGACCTCTAGCTAGAGCTTGGCGTAATCATGGTCATAGCTGTTTCCTGTGTGAAATTGTTATCCG
CTCACAATTCCACACAACATACGAGCCGGAAGCATAAAGTGTAAAGCCTGGGGTGCCTAATGAGTGAGCT
AACTCACATTAATTGCGTTGCGCTCACTGCCCGCTTTCCAGTCGGGAAACCTGTCGTGCCAGCTGCATTA
ATGAATCGGCCAACGCGCGGGGAGAGGCGGTTTGCGTATTGGGCGCTCTTCCGCTTCCTCGCTCACTGAC
TCGCTGCGCTCGGTCGTTCGGCTGCGGCGAGCGGTATCAGCTCACTCAAAGGCGGTAATACGGTTATCCA
CAGAATCAGGGGATAACGCAGGAAAGAACATGTGAGCAAAAGGCCAGCAAAAGGCCAGGAACCGTAAAAA
GGCCGCGTTGCTGGCGTTTTTCCATAGGCTCCGCCCCCCTGACGAGCATCACAAAAATCGACGCTCAAGT
CAGAGGTGGCGAAACCCGACAGGACTATAAAGATACCAGGCGTTTCCCCCTGGAAGCTCCCTCGTGCGCT
CTCCTGTTCCGACCCTGCCGCTTACCGGATACCTGTCCGCCTTTCTCCCTTCGGGAAGCGTGGCGCTTTC
TCATAGCTCACGCTGTAGGTATCTCAGTTCGGTGTAGGTCGTTCGCTCCAAGCTGGGCTGTGTGCACGAA
CCCCCCGTTCAGCCCGACCGCTGCGCCTTATCCGGTAACTATCGTCTTGAGTCCAACCCGGTAAGACACG
ACTTATCGCCACTGGCAGCAGCCACTGGTAACAGGATTAGCAGAGCGAGGTATGTAGGCGGTGCTACAGA
GTTCTTGAAGTGGTGGCCTAACTACGGCTACACTAGAAGAACGGTATTTGGTATCTGCGCTCTGCTGAAG
CCAGTTACCTTCGGAAAAAGAGTTGGTAGCTCTTGATCCGGCAAACAAACCACCGCTGGTAGCGGTGGTT
TTTTTGTTTGCAAGCAGCAGATTACGCGCAGAAAAAAAGGATCTCAAGAAGATCCTTTGATCTTTTCTAC
GGGGTCTGACGCTCAGTGGAACGAAAACTCACGTTAAGGGATTTTGGTCATGAGATTATCAAAAAGGATC
TTCACCTAGATCCTTTTAAATTAAAAATGAAGTTTTAAATCAATCTAAAGTATATATGAGTAAACTTGGT
CTGACAGTTACCAATGCTTAATCAGTGAGGCACCTATCTCAGCGATCTGTCTATTTCGTTCATCCATAGT
TGCCTGACTCCCCGTCGTGTAGATAACTACGATACGGGAGGGCTTACCATCTGGCCCCAGTGCTGCAATG
ATACCGCGAGACCCACGCTCACCGGCTCCAGATTTATCAGCAATAAACCAGCCAGCCGGAAGGGCCGAGC
GCAGAAGTGGTCCTGCAACTTTATCCGCCTCCATCCAGTCTATTAATTGTTGCCGGGAAGCTAGAGTAAG
TAGTTCGCCAGTTAATAGTTTGCGCAACGTTGTTGCCATTGCTACAGGCATCGTGGTGTCACGCTCGTCG
TTTGGTATGGCTTCATTCAGCTCCGGTTCCCAACGATCAAGGCGAGTTACATGATCCCCCATGTTGTGCA
AAAAAGCGGTTAGCTCCTTCGGTCCTCCGATCGTTGTCAGAAGTAAGTTGGCCGCAGTGTTATCACTCAT
GGTTATGGCAGCACTGCATAATTCTCTTACTGTCATGCCATCCGTAAGATGCTTTTCTGTGACTGGTGAG
TACTCAACCAAGTCATTCTGAGAATAGTGTATGCGGCGACCGAGTTGCTCTTGCCCGGCGTCAATACGGG
ATAATACCGCGCCACATAGCAGAACTTTAAAAGTG
Features (pLannotate 1.2.2; 21 found; start..end, strand, type, name):
    204..308     -  promoter       AmpR promoter: bla
    367..419     -  misc_feature   bom (fragment): basis of mobility region from pBR322
    574..953     +  enhancer       CMV enhancer: human cytomegalovirus immediate early enhancer
    954..1157    +  promoter       CMV promoter: human cytomegalovirus (CMV) immediate early promoter
   1153..1186    +  LTR            5' LTR (truncated) (fragment): truncated 5' long terminal repeat (LTR) from HIV-1
   1202..1220    +  promoter       T7 promoter: promoter for bacteriophage T7 RNA polymerase
   1319..1339    +  CDS            3xFLAG (fragment): three tandem FLAG® epitope tags
   1352..2515    +  CDS            SSTR4: SSR4_HUMAN - Experimental evidence at transcript level: Swiss-Prot protein existence level 2. Receptor for somatostatin-14. The activity of this receptor is mediated by G proteins which inhibits adenylyl cyclase. It is functionally coupled not only to inhibition of adenylate cyclase, but also to activation of both arachidonate release and mitogen-activated protein (MAP) kinase cascade. Mediates antiproliferative action of somatostatin in tumor cells. From Homo sapiens (Human).
   2640..2864    +  polyA_signal   bGH poly(A) signal: bovine growth hormone polyadenylation signal
   2868..2889    +  promoter       SV40 promoter (fragment): SV40 enhancer and early promoter
   2910..3338    +  rep_origin     f1 ori (sequence partly withheld): f1 bacteriophage origin of replication; arrow indicates direction of (+) strand synthesis
   3352..3681    +  promoter       SV40 promoter: SV40 enhancer and early promoter
   3748..4539    +  CDS            neo: KKA2_KLEPN - Also known as kan, nptII. Experimental evidence at protein level: Swiss-Prot protein existence level 1. Resistance to kanamycin, neomycin, paromomycin, ribostamycin, butirosin and gentamicin B. From Klebsiella pneumoniae.
   4563..4721    +  CDS            ble (fragment): BLE_KLEPN - Experimental evidence at protein level: Swiss-Prot protein existence level 1. Binding protein with a strong affinity to the bleomycin family of antibiotics. Binds to CL990; an antimitotic-antibiotic compound. From Klebsiella pneumoniae.
   4716..4837    +  polyA_signal   SV40 poly(A) signal: SV40 polyadenylation signal
   4910..4926    -  protein_bind   lac operator: The lac repressor binds to the lac operator to inhibit transcription in E. coli. This inhibition can be relieved by adding lactose or isopropyl-β-D-thiogalactopyranoside (IPTG). lac repressor encoded by lacI
   4934..4964    -  promoter       lac promoter: promoter for the E. coli lac operon
   4979..5000    -  protein_bind   CAP binding site: CAP binding activates transcription in the presence of cAMP. E. coli catabolite activator protein
   5013..5105    -  CDS            lacI (fragment): lac repressor; lacI; The lac repressor binds to the lac operator to inhibit transcription in E. coli. This inhibition can be relieved by adding lactose or isopropyl-β-D-thiogalactopyranoside (IPTG).
   5288..5876    -  rep_origin     ori: high-copy-number ColE1/pMB1/pBR322/pUC origin of replication
   6047..203     -  CDS            AmpR (across the origin): β-lactamase; bla; confers resistance to ampicillin, carbenicillin, and related antibiotics
