[The description below was written by a language model from this plasmid's Addgene catalogue record and pLannotate feature annotations shown in this document.]
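Description:
SSTR4-DuET is a mammalian expression plasmid built on the pcDNA 3.1 (+) backbone that carries the human somatostatin receptor 4 (SSTR4), a class A GPCR of the somatostatin family. It is propagated in E. coli as a high-copy plasmid through a ColE1/pUC-type origin and selected with ampicillin via the β-lactamase gene. The backbone also contains an f1 phage origin, which can support single-stranded DNA production. A neomycin phosphotransferase cassette, driven by the SV40 early promoter and ended by an SV40 polyadenylation signal, would allow G418 selection of stably transfected mammalian cells.

The receptor coding sequence, inserted by Gibson cloning, sits downstream of the CMV immediate early enhancer and promoter and is terminated by the bovine growth hormone polyadenylation signal. A T7 promoter between the CMV promoter and the insert permits in vitro transcription. In the DuET design, the receptor is preceded by a cleavable hemagglutinin signal peptide and an N-terminal FLAG epitope, and it is followed by a C-terminal 1D4 epitope. The annotation detects the FLAG sequence as a short match to a 3xFLAG entry just upstream of the SSTR4 open reading frame. The signal peptide and the 1D4 tag are not annotated separately and are known only from the catalogue description. Several small annotated fragments (HIV-1 LTR, ble, lacI, bom) appear to be partial sequence matches within the backbone rather than functional elements.

The two epitopes at opposite ends of the receptor allow capture and detection independent of the GPCR itself. The construct is described as optimised for mammalian cell expression and proteomics studies, and the associated work concerns multiplexed selectivity screening of anti-GPCR antibodies.
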