Addgene plasmid #213379: SSTR4-DuET
Purpose: The DuET construct encodes the named human GPCR engineered with a cleaved hemagglutinin signal peptide, a 5' FLAG and a 3' 1D4 epitope tag optimized for expression in mammalian cells and proteomics studies.
Depositing lab: Thomas Sakmar. Depositing organization: Rockefeller University. Publication: Multiplexed selectivity screening of anti-GPCR antibodies. Dahl L, Kotliar IB, Bendes A, Dodig-Crnkovic T, Fromm S, Elofsson A, Uhlen M, Sakmar TP, Schwenk JM. Sci Adv. 2023 May 3;9(18):eadf9297. doi: 10.1126/sciadv.adf9297. Epub 2023 May 3. PubMed 37134173.
Backbone
  Vector backbone: pcDNA 3.1 (+)
  Vector type: Mammalian Expression
Growth in bacteria
  Bacterial resistance: Ampicillin, 100 μg/mL
  Growth temperature: 37°C
  Growth strain: DH5alpha
  Copy number: High Copy
Gene/Insert
  Gene/Insert name: SSTR4 (alt name: Somatostatin receptor 4)
  Species: H. sapiens (human)
  Entrez Gene: SSTR4 (a.k.a. SS-4-R, SS4-R, SS4R)
  Promoter: CMV, T7
  Tag / fusion protein: FLAG (N terminal on insert); 1D4 (C terminal on insert)
  Cloning method: Gibson Cloning
Terms and licenses: Academic/Nonprofit Terms; Industry Terms: Not Available to Industry
Depositor comments: Class: A, Family: Somatostatin. Ensembl ID: ENSG00000132671, Uniprot ID: P31391
How to cite: SSTR4-DuET was a gift from Thomas Sakmar (Addgene plasmid # 213379 ; http://n2t.net/addgene:213379 ; RRID:Addgene_213379)
